>Addgene plasmid #65104 | pMBP-MS2 | addgene full sequence | sequence record 490459 | Addgene NGS Result
CCGACACCATCGAATGGCGCAAAACCTTTCGCGGTATGGCATGATAGCGCCCGGAAGAGAGTCAATTCAG
GGTGGTGAATGTGAAACCAGTAACGTTATACGATGTCGCAGAGTATGCCGGTGTCTCTTATCAGACCGTT
TCCCGCGTGGTGAACCAGGCCAGCCACGTTTCTGCGAAAACGCGGGAAAAAGTGGAAGCGGCGATGGCGG
AGCTGAATTACATTCCCAACCGCGTGGCACAACAACTGGCGGGCAAACAGTCGTTGCTGATTGGCGTTGC
CACCTCCAGTCTGGCCCTGCACGCGCCGTCGCAAATTGTCGCGGCGATTAAATCTCGCGCCGATCAACTG
GGTGCCAGCGTGGTGGTGTCGATGGTAGAACGAAGCGGCGTCGAAGCCTGTAAAGCGGCGGTGCACAATC
TTCTCGCGCAACGCGTCAGTGGGCTGATCATTAACTATCCGCTGGATGACCAGGATGCCATTGCTGTGGA
AGCTGCCTGCACTAATGTTCCGGCGTTATTTCTTGATGTCTCTGACCAGACACCCATCAACAGTATTATT
TTCTCCCATGAAGACGGTACGCGACTGGGCGTGGAGCATCTGGTCGCATTGGGTCACCAGCAAATCGCGC
TGTTAGCGGGCCCATTAAGTTCTGTCTCGGCGCGTCTGCGTCTGGCTGGCTGGCATAAATATCTCACTCG
CAATCAAATTCAGCCGATAGCGGAACGGGAAGGCGACTGGAGTGCCATGTCCGGTTTTCAACAAACCATG
CAAATGCTGAATGAGGGCATCGTTCCCACTGCGATGCTGGTTGCCAACGATCAGATGGCGCTGGGCGCAA
TGCGCGCCATTACCGAGTCCGGGCTGCGCGTTGGTGCGGATATCTCGGTAGTGGGATACGACGATACCGA
AGACAGCTCATGTTATATCCCGCCGTTAACCACCATCAAACAGGATTTTCGCCTGCTGGGGCAAACCAGC
GTGGACCGCTTGCTGCAACTCTCTCAGGGCCAGGCGGTGAAGGGCAATCAGCTGTTGCCCGTCTCACTGG
TGAAAAGAAAAACCACCCTGGCGCCCAATACGCAAACCGCCTCTCCCCGCGCGTTGGCCGATTCATTAAT
GCAGCTGGCACGACAGGTTTCCCGACTGGAAAGCGGGCAGTGAGCGCAACGCAATTAATGTAAGTTAGCT
CACTCATTAGGCACAATTCTCATGTTTGACAGCTTATCATCGACTGCACGGTGCACCAATGCTTCTGGCG
TCAGGCAGCCATCGGAAGCTGTGGTATGGCTGTGCAGGTCGTAAATCACTGCATAATTCGTGTCGCTCAA
GGCGCACTCCCGTTCTGGATAATGTTTTTTGCGCCGACATCATAACGGTTCTGGCAAATATTCTGAAATG
AGCTGTTGACAATTAATCATCGGCTCGTATAATGTGTGGAATTGTGAGCGGATAACAATTTCACACAGGA
AACAGCCAGTCCGTTTAGGTGTTTTCACGAGCACTTCACCAACAAGGACCATAGATTATGAAAACTGAAG
AAGGTAAACTGGTAATCTGGATTAACGGCGATAAAGGCTATAACGGTCTCGCTGAAGTCGGTAAGAAATT
CGAGAAAGATACCGGAATTAAAGTCACCGTTGAGCATCCGGATAAACTGGAAGAGAAATTCCCACAGGTT
GCGGCAACTGGCGATGGCCCTGACATTATCTTCTGGGCACACGACCGCTTTGGTGGCTACGCTCAATCTG
GCCTGTTGGCTGAAATCACCCCGGACAAAGCGTTCCAGGACAAGCTGTATCCGTTTACCTGGGATGCCGT
ACGTTACAACGGCAAGCTGATTGCTTACCCGATCGCTGTTGAAGCGTTATCGCTGATTTATAACAAAGAT
CTGCTGCCGAACCCGCCAAAAACCTGGGAAGAGATCCCGGCGCTGGATAAAGAACTGAAAGCGAAAGGTA
AGAGCGCGCTGATGTTCAACCTGCAAGAACCGTACTTCACCTGGCCGCTGATTGCTGCTGACGGGGGTTA
TGCGTTCAAGTATGAAAACGGCAAGTACGACATTAAAGACGTGGGCGTGGATAACGCTGGCGCGAAAGCG
GGTCTGACCTTCCTGGTTGACCTGATTAAAAACAAACACATGAATGCAGACACCGATTACTCCATCGCAG
AAGCTGCCTTTAATAAAGGCGAAACAGCGATGACCATCAACGGCCCGTGGGCATGGTCCAACATCGACAC
CAGCAAAGTGAATTATGGTGTAACGGTACTGCCGACCTTCAAGGGTCAACCATCCAAACCGTTCGTTGGC
GTGCTGAGCGCAGGTATTAACGCCGCCAGTCCGAACAAAGAGCTGGCGAAAGAGTTCCTCGAAAACTATC
TGCTGACTGATGAAGGTCTGGAAGCGGTTAATAAAGACAAACCGCTGGGTGCCGTAGCGCTGAAGTCTTA
CGAGGAAGAGTTGGCGAAAGATCCACGTATTGCCGCCACCATGGAAAACGCCCAGAAAGGTGAAATCATG
CCGAACATCCCGCAGATGTCCGCTTTCTGGTATGCCGTGCGTACTGCGGTGATCAACGCCGCCAGCGGTC
GTCAGACTGTCGATGAAGCCCTGAAAGACGCGCAGACTAATTCGAGCTCGGTACCCGGCCGGGGATCCAT
CGAGGGTAGGGCTTCTAACTTTACTCAGTTCGTTCTCGTCGACAATGGCGGAACTGGCGACGTGACTGTC
GCCCCAAGCAACTTCGCTAACGGGATCGCTGAATGGATCAGCTCTAACTCGCGTTCACAGGCTTACAAAG
TAACCTGTAGCGTTCGTCAGAGCTCTGCGCAGAATCGCAAATACACCATCAAAGTCGAGGTGCCTAAAGG
CGCCTGGCGTTCGTACTTAAATATGGAACTAACCATTCCAATTTTCGCCACGAATTCCGACTGCGAGCTT
ATTGTTAAGGCAATGCAAGGTCTCCTAAAAGATGGAAACCCGATTCCCTCAGCAATCGCAGCAAACTCCG
GCATCTACTAAGCTTGGCACTGGCCGTCGTTTTACAACGTCGTGACTGGGAAAACCCTGGCGTTACCCAA
CTTAATCGCCTTGCAGCACATCCCCCTTTCGCCAGCTGGCGTAATAGCGAAGAGGCCCGCACCGATCGCC
CTTCCCAACAGTTGCGCAGCCTGAATGGCGAATGGCAGCTTGGCTGTTTTGGCGGATGAGAGAAGATTTT
CAGCCTGATACAGATTAAATCAGAACGCAGAAGCGGTCTGATAAAACAGAATTTGCCTGGCGGCAGTAGC
GCGGTGGTCCCACCTGACCCCATGCCGAACTCAGAAGTGAAACGCCGTAGCGCCGATGGTAGTGTGGGGT
CTCCCCATGCGAGAGTAGGGAACTGCCAGGCATCAAATAAAACGAAAGGCTCAGTCGAAAGACTGGGCCT
TTCGTTTTATCTGTTGTTTGTCGGTGAACGCTCTCCTGAGTAGGACAAATCCGCCGGGAGCGGATTTGAA
CGTTGCGAAGCAACGGCCCGGAGGGTGGCGGGCAGGACGCCCGCCATAAACTGCCAGGCATCAAATTAAG
CAGAAGGCCATCCTGACGGATGGCCTTTTTGCGTTTCTACAAACTCTTTTGTTTATTTTTCTAAATACAT
TCAAATATGTATCCGCTCATGAGACAATAACCCTGATAAATGCTTCAATAATATTGAAAAAGGAAGAGTA
TGAGTATTCAACATTTCCGTGTCGCCCTTATTCCCTTTTTTGCGGCATTTTGCCTTCCTGTTTTTGCTCA
CCCAGAAACGCTGGTGAAAGTAAAAGATGCTGAAGATCAGTTGGGTGCACGAGTGGGTTACATCGAACTG
GATCTCAACAGCGGTAAGATCCTTGAGAGTTTTCGCCCCGAAGAACGTTTTCCAATGATGAGCACTTTTA
AAGTTCTGCTATGTGGCGCGGTATTATCCCGTGTTGACGCCGGGCAAGAGCAACTCGGTCGCCGCATACA
CTATTCTCAGAATGACTTGGTTGAGTACTCACCAGTCACAGAAAAGCATCTTACGGATGGCATGACAGTA
AGAGAATTATGCAGTGCTGCCATAACCATGAGTGATAACACTGCGGCCAACTTACTTCTGACAACGATCG
GAGGACCGAAGGAGCTAACCGCTTTTTTGCACAACATGGGGGATCATGTAACTCGCCTTGATCGTTGGGA
ACCGGAGCTGAATGAAGCCATACCAAACGACGAGCGTGACACCACGATGCCTGTAGCAATGGCAACAACG
TTGCGCAAACTATTAACTGGCGAACTACTTACTCTAGCTTCCCGGCAACAATTAATAGACTGGATGGAGG
CGGATAAAGTTGCAGGACCACTTCTGCGCTCGGCCCTTCCGGCTGGCTGGTTTATTGCTGATAAATCTGG
AGCCGGTGAGCGTGGGTCTCGCGGTATCATTGCAGCACTGGGGCCAGATGGTAAGCCCTCCCGTATCGTA
GTTATCTACACGACGGGGAGTCAGGCAACTATGGATGAACGAAATAGACAGATCGCTGAGATAGGTGCCT
CACTGATTAAGCATTGGTAACTGTCAGACCAAGTTTACTCATATATACTTTAGATTGATTTAAAACTTCA
TTTTTAATTTAAAAGGATCTAGGTGAAGATCCTTTTTGATAATCTCATGACCAAAATCCCTTAACGTGAG
TTTTCGTTCCACTGAGCGTCAGACCCCGTAGAAAAGATCAAAGGATCTTCTTGAGATCCTTTTTTTCTGC
GCGTAATCTGCTGCTTGCAAACAAAAAAACCACCGCTACCAGCGGTGGTTTGTTTGCCGGATCAAGAGCT
ACCAACTCTTTTTCCGAAGGTAACTGGCTTCAGCAGAGCGCAGATACCAAATACTGTCCTTCTAGTGTAG
CCGTAGTTAGGCCACCACTTCAAGAACTCTGTAGCACCGCCTACATACCTCGCTCTGCTAATCCTGTTAC
CAGTGGCTGCTGCCAGTGGCGATAAGTCGTGTCTTACCGGGTTGGACTCAAGACGATAGTTACCGGATAA
GGCGCAGCGGTCGGGCTGAACGGGGGGTTCGTGCACACAGCCCAGCTTGGAGCGAACGACCTACACCGAA
CTGAGATACCTACAGCGTGAGCTATGAGAAAGCGCCACGCTTCCCGAAGGGAGAAAGGCGGACAGGTATC
CGGTAAGCGGCAGGGTCGGAACAGGAGAGCGCACGAGGGAGCTTCCAGGGGGAAACGCCTGGTATCTTTA
TAGTCCTGTCGGGTTTCGCCACCTCTGACTTGAGCGTCGATTTTTGTGATGCTCGTCAGGGGGGCGGAGC
CTATGGAAAAACGCCAGCAACGCGGCCTTTTTACGGTTCCTGGCCTTTTGCTGGCCTTTTGCTCACATGT
TCTTTCCTGCGTTATCCCCTGATTCTGTGGATAACCGTATTACCGCCTTTGAGTGAGCTGATACCGCTCG
CCGCAGCCGAACGACCGAGCGCAGCGAGTCAGTGAGCGAGGAAGCGGAAGAGCGCCTGATGCGGTATTTT
CTCCTTACGCATCTGTGCGGTATTTCACACCGCATATGGTGCACTCTCAGTACAATCTGCTCTGATGCCG
CATAGTTAAGCCAGTATACACTCCGCTATCGCTACGTGACTGGGTCATGGCTGCGCCCCGACACCCGCCA
ACACCCGCTGACGCGCCCTGACGGGCTTGTCTGCTCCCGGCATCCGCTTACAGACAAGCTGTGACCGTCT
CCGGGAGCTGCATGTGTCAGAGGTTTTCACCGTCATCACCGAAACGCGCGAGGCAGCTGCGGTAAAGCTC
ATCAGCGTGGTCGTGAAGCGATTCACAGATGTCTGCCTGTTCATCCGCGTCCAGCTCGTTGAGTTTCTCC
AGAAGCGTTAATGTCTGGCTTCTGATAAAGCGGGCCATGTTAAGGGCGGTTTTTTCCTGTTTGGTCACTG
ATGCCTCCGTGTAAGGGGGATTTCTGTTCATGGGGGTAATGATACCGATGAAACGAGAGAGGATGCTCAC
GATACGGGTTACTGATGATGAACATGCCCGGTTACTGGAACGTTGTGAGGGTAAACAACTGGCGGTATGG
ATGCGGCGGGACCAGAGAAAAATCACTCAGGGTCAATGCCAGCGCTTCGTTAATACAGATGTAGGTGTTC
CACAGGGTAGCCAGCAGCATCCTGCGATGCAGATCCGGAACATAATGGTGCAGGGCGCTGACTTCCGCGT
TTCCAGACTTTACGAAACACGGAAACCGAAGACCATTCATGTTGTTGCTCAGGTCGCAGACGTTTTGCAG
CAGCAGTCGCTTCACGTTCGCTCGCGTATCGGTGATTCATTCTGCTAACCAGTAAGGCAACCCCGCCAGC
CTAGCCGGGTCCTCAACGACAGGAGCACGATCATGCGCACCCGTGGCCAGGACCCAACGCTGCCCGAAAT
T
Features (pLannotate 1.2.2; 19 found; start..end, strand, type, name):
      3..80      +  promoter       lacI promoter: lacI
     81..1163    +  CDS            lacI: lac repressor; lacI; The lac repressor binds to the lac operator to inhibit transcription in E. coli. This inhibition can be relieved by adding lactose or isopropyl-β-D-thiogalactopyranoside (IPTG).
   1176..1197    +  protein_bind   CAP binding site: CAP binding activates transcription in the presence of cAMP. E. coli catabolite activator protein
   1216..1233    +  promoter       tet promoter (fragment): E. coli promoter for tetracycline efflux protein gene
   1406..1434    +  promoter       tac promoter: strong E. coli promoter; hybrid between the trp and lac UV5 promoters
   1442..1458    +  protein_bind   lac operator: The lac repressor binds to the lac operator to inhibit transcription in E. coli. This inhibition can be relieved by adding lactose or isopropyl-β-D-thiogalactopyranoside (IPTG). lac repressor encoded by lacI
   1528..2628    +  CDS            MBP: maltose binding protein from E. coli; malE (mutated); This version of the gene does not encode a signal sequence, so MBP will remain in the cytosol.
   2629..2648    +  misc_feature   MCS (fragment): pUC18/19 multiple cloning site
   2671..3018    +  CDS            CAPSD_BPMS2 (fragment): Experimental evidence at protein level: Swiss-Prot protein existence level 1. Acts as a translational repressor of viral replicase synthesis late in infection. This latter function is the result of capsid protein interaction with an RNA hairpin which contains the replicase ribosome-binding site. From Escherichia phage MS2 (Bacteriophage MS2).
   3028..3182    +  CDS            lacZα (fragment): LacZα fragment of β-galactosidase; lacZ fragment
   3275..3390    +  ncRNA          5S rRNA: Accession: RF00001 - 5S ribosomal RNA
   3394..3480    +  terminator     rrnB T1 terminator: Escherichia coli rrnB; transcription terminator T1 from the E. coli rrnB gene
   3572..3599    +  terminator     rrnB T2 terminator: transcription terminator T2 from the E. coli rrnB gene
   3618..3709    +  promoter       AmpR promoter: bla
   3710..4570    +  CDS            AmpR: β-lactamase; bla; confers resistance to ampicillin, carbenicillin, and related antibiotics
   4741..5329    +  rep_origin     ori: high-copy-number ColE1/pMB1/pBR322/pUC origin of replication
   5515..5655    -  misc_feature   bom: basis of mobility region from pBR322
   5757..5948    -  CDS            rop: Rop protein, which maintains plasmids at low copy number; rop
   5965..6345    +  CDS            YPB1_ECOLX: Protein predicted: Swiss-Prot protein existence level 4. From Escherichia coli.
