>Addgene plasmid #65104 | pMBP-MS2 | analyzer sequence | sequence record 110156
CCGACACCATCGAATGGCGCAAAACCTTTCGCGGTATGGCATGATAGCGCCCGGAAGAGAGTCAATTCAG
GGTGGTGAATGTGAAACCAGTAACGTTATACGATGTCGCAGAGTATGCCGGTGTCTCTTATCAGACCGTT
TCCCGCGTGGTGAACCAGGCCAGCCACGTTTCTGCGAAAACGCGGGAAAAAGTGGAAGCGGCGATGGCGG
AGCTGAATTACATTCCCAACCGCGTGGCACAACAACTGGCGGGCAAACAGTCGTTGCTGATTGGCGTTGC
CACCTCCAGTCTGGCCCTGCACGCGCCGTCGCAAATTGTCGCGGCGATTAAATCTCGCGCCGATCAACTG
GGTGCCAGCGTGGTGGTGTCGATGGTAGAACGAAGCGGCGTCGAAGCCTGTAAAGCGGCGGTGCACAATC
TTCTCGCGCAACGCGTCAGTGGGCTGATCATTAACTATCCGCTGGATGACCAGGATGCCATTGCTGTGGA
AGCTGCCTGCACTAATGTTCCGGCGTTATTTCTTGATGTCTCTGACCAGACACCCATCAACAGTATTATT
TTCTCCCATGAAGACGGTACGCGACTGGGCGTGGAGCATCTGGTCGCATTGGGTCACCAGCAAATCGCGC
TGTTAGCGGGCCCATTAAGTTCTGTCTCGGCGCGTCTGCGTCTGGCTGGCTGGCATAAATATCTCACTCG
CAATCAAATTCAGCCGATAGCGGAACGGGAAGGCGACTGGAGTGCCATGTCCGGTTTTCAACAAACCATG
CAAATGCTGAATGAGGGCATCGTTCCCACTGCGATGCTGGTTGCCAACGATCAGATGGCGCTGGGCGCAA
TGCGCGCCATTACCGAGTCCGGGCTGCGCGTTGGTGCGGATATCTCGGTAGTGGGATACGACGATACCGA
AGACAGCTCATGTTATATCCCGCCGTTAACCACCATCAAACAGGATTTTCGCCTGCTGGGGCAAACCAGC
GTGGACCGCTTGCTGCAACTCTCTCAGGGCCAGGCGGTGAAGGGCAATCAGCTGTTGCCCGTCTCACTGG
TGAAAAGAAAAACCACCCTGGCGCCCAATACGCAAACCGCCTCTCCCCGCGCGTTGGCCGATTCATTAAT
GCAGCTGGCACGACAGGTTTCCCGACTGGAAAGCGGGCAGTGAGCGCAACGCAATTAATGTAAGTTAGCT
CACTCATTAGGCACAATTCTCATGTTTGACAGCTTATCATCGACTGCACGGTGCACCAATGCTTCTGGCG
TCAGGCAGCCATCGGAAGCTGTGGTATGGCTGTGCAGGTCGTAAATCACTGCATAATTCGTGTCGCTCAA
GGCGCACTCCCGTTCTGGATAATGTTTTTTGCGCCGACATCATAACGGTTCTGGCAAATATTCTGAAATG
AGCTGTTGACAATTAATCATCGGCTCGTATAATGTGTGGAATTGTGAGCGGATAACAATTTCACACAGGA
AACAGCCAGTCCGTTTAGGTGTTTTCACGAGCACTTCACCAACAAGGACCATAGATTATGAAAACTGAAG
AAGGTAAACTGGTAATCTGGATTAACGGCGATAAAGGCTATAACGGTCTCGCTGAAGTCGGTAAGAAATT
CGAGAAAGATACCGGAATTAAAGTCACCGTTGAGCATCCGGATAAACTGGAAGAGAAATTCCCACAGGTT
GCGGCAACTGGCGATGGCCCTGACATTATCTTCTGGGCACACGACCGCTTTGGTGGCTACGCTCAATCTG
GCCTGTTGGCTGAAATCACCCCGGACAAAGCGTTCCAGGACAAGCTGTATCCGTTTACCTGGGATGCCGT
ACGTTACAACGGCAAGCTGATTGCTTACCCGATCGCTGTTGAAGCGTTATCGCTGATTTATAACAAAGAT
CTGCTGCCGAACCCGCCAAAAACCTGGGAAGAGATCCCGGCGCTGGATAAAGAACTGAAAGCGAAAGGTA
AGAGCGCGCTGATGTTCAACCTGCAAGAACCGTACTTCACCTGGCCGCTGATTGCTGCTGACGGGGGTTA
TGCGTTCAAGTATGAAAACGGCAAGTACGACATTAAAGACGTGGGCGTGGATAACGCTGGCGCGAAAGCG
GGTCTGACCTTCCTGGTTGACCTGATTAAAAACAAACACATGAATGCAGACACCGATTACTCCATCGCAG
AAGCTGCCTTTAATAAAGGCGAAACAGCGATGACCATCAACGGCCCGTGGGCATGGTCCAACATCGACAC
CAGCAAAGTGAATTATGGTGTAACGGTACTGCCGACCTTCAAGGGTCAACCATCCAAACCGTTCGTTGGC
GTGCTGAGCGCAGGTATTAACGCCGCCAGTCCGAACAAAGAGCTGGCGAAAGAGTTCCTCGAAAACTATC
TGCTGACTGATGAAGGTCTGGAAGCGGTTAATAAAGACAAACCGCTGGGTGCCGTAGCGCTGAAGTCTTA
CGAGGAAGAGTTGGCGAAAGATCCACGTATTGCCGCCACCATGGAAAACGCCCAGAAAGGTGAAATCATG
CCGAACATCCCGCAGATGTCCGCTTTCTGGTATGCCGTGCGTACTGCGGTGATCAACGCCGCCAGCGGTC
GTCAGACTGTCGATGAAGCCCTGAAAGACGCGCAGACTAATTCGAGCTCGGTACCCGGCCGGGGATCCAT
CGAGGGTAGGGCTTCTAACTTTACTCAGTTCGTTCTCGTCGACAATGGCGGAACTGGCGACGTGACTGTC
GCCCCAAGCAACTTCGCTAACGGGATCGCTGAATGGATCAGCTCTAACTCGCGTTCACAGGCTTACAAAG
TAACCTGTAGCGTTCGTCAGAGCTCTGCGCAGAATCGCAAATACACCATCAAAGTCGAGGTGCCTAAAGG
CGCCTGGCGTTCGTACTTAAATATGGAACTAACCATTCCAATTTTCGCCACGAATTCCGACTGCGAGCTT
ATTGTTAAGGCAATGCAAGGTCTCCTAAAAGATGGAAACCCGATTCCCTCAGCAATCGCAGCAAACTCCG
GCATCTACTAAGCTTGGCACTGGCCGTCGTTTTACAACGTCGTGACTGGGAAAACCCTGGCGTTACCCAA
CTTAATCGCCTTGCAGCACATCCCCCTTTCGCCAGCTGGCGTAATAGCGAAGAGGCCCGCACCGATCGCC
CTTCCCAACAGTTGCGCAGCCTGAATGGCGAATGGCAGCTTGGCTGTTTTGGCGGATGAGAGAAGATTTT
CAGCCTGATACAGATTAAATCAGAACGCAGAAGCGGTCTGATAAAACAGAATTTGCCTGGCGGCAGTAGC
GCGGTGGTCCCACCTGACCCCATGCCGAACTCAGAAGTGAAACGCCGTAGCGCCGATGGTAGTGTGGGGT
CTCCCCATGCGAGAGTAGGGAACTGCCAGGCATCAAATAAAACGAAAGGCTCAGTCGAAAGACTGGGCCT
TTCGTTTTATCTGTTGTTTGTCGGTGAACGCTCTCCTGAGTAGGACAAATCCGCCGGGAGCGGATTTGAA
CGTTGCGAAGCAACGGCCCGGAGGGTGGCGGGCAGGACGCCCGCCATAAACTGCCAGGCATCAAATTAAG
CAGAAGGCCATCCTGACGGATGGCCTTTTTGCGTTTCTACAAACTCTTTTTGTTTATTTTTCTAAATACA
TTCAAATATGTATCCGCTCATGAGACAATAACCCTGATAAATGCTTCAATAATATTGAAAAAGGAAGAGT
ATGAGTATTCAACATTTCCGTGTCGCCCTTATTCCCTTTTTTGCGGCATTTTGCCTTCCTGTTTTTGCTC
ACCCAGAAACGCTGGTGAAAGTAAAAGATGCTGAAGATCAGTTGGGTGCACGAGTGGGTTACATCGAACT
GGATCTCAACAGCGGTAAGATCCTTGAGAGTTTTCGCCCCGAAGAACGTTTTCCAATGATGAGCACTTTT
AAAGTTCTGCTATGTGGCGCGGTATTATCCCGTGTTGACGCCGGGCAAGAGCAACTCGGTCGCCGCATAC
ACTATTCTCAGAATGACTTGGTTGAGTACTCACCAGTCACAGAAAAGCATCTTACGGATGGCATGACAGT
AAGAGAATTATGCAGTGCTGCCATAACCATGAGTGATAACACTGCGGCCAACTTACTTCTGACAACGATC
GGAGGACCGAAGGAGCTAACCGCTTTTTTGCACAACATGGGGGATCATGTAACTCGCCTTGATCGTTGGG
AACCGGAGCTGAATGAAGCCATACCAAACGACGAGCGTGACACCACGATGCCTGTAGCAATGGCAACAAC
GTTGCGCAAACTATTAACTGGCGAACTACTTACTCTAGCTTCCCGGCAACAATTAATAGACTGGATGGAG
GCGGATAAAGTTGCAGGACCACTTCTGCGCTCGGCCCTTCCGGCTGGCTGGTTTATTGCTGATAAATCTG
GAGCCGGTGAGCGTGGGTCTCGCGGTATCATTGCAGCACTGGGGCCAGATGGTAAGCCCTCCCGTATCGT
AGTTATCTACACGACGGGGAGTCAGGCAACTATGGATGAACGAAATAGACAGATCGCTGAGATAGGTGCC
TCACTGATTAAGCATTGGTAACTGTCAGACCAAGTTTACTCATATATACTTTAGATTGATTTAAAACTTC
ATTTTTAATTTAAAAGGATCTAGGTGAAGATCCTTTTTGATAATCTCATGACCAAAATCCCTTAACGTGA
GTTTTCGTTCCACTGAGCGTCAGACCCCGTAGAAAAGATCAAAGGATCTTCTTGAGATCCTTTTTTTCTG
CGCGTAATCTGCTGCTTGCAAACAAAAAAACCACCGCTACCAGCGGTGGTTTGTTTGCCGGATCAAGAGC
TACCAACTCTTTTTCCGAAGGTAACTGGCTTCAGCAGAGCGCAGATACCAAATACTGTCCTTCTAGTGTA
GCCGTAGTTAGGCCACCACTTCAAGAACTCTGTAGCACCGCCTACATACCTCGCTCTGCTAATCCTGTTA
CCAGTGGCTGCTGCCAGTGGCGATAAGTCGTGTCTTACCGGGTTGGACTCAAGACGATAGTTACCGGATA
AGGCGCAGCGGTCGGGCTGAACGGGGGGTTCGTGCACACAGCCCAGCTTGGAGCGAACGACCTACACCGA
ACTGAGATACCTACAGCGTGAGCTATGAGAAAGCGCCACGCTTCCCGAAGGGAGAAAGGCGGACAGGTAT
CCGGTAAGCGGCAGGGTCGGAACAGGAGAGCGCACGAGGGAGCTTCCAGGGGGAAACGCCTGGTATCTTT
ATAGTCCTGTCGGGTTTCGCCACCTCTGACTTGAGCGTCGATTTTTGTGATGCTCGTCAGGGGGGCGGAG
CCTATGGAAAAACGCCAGCAACGCGGCCTTTTTACGGTTCCTGGCCTTTTGCTGGCCTTTTGCTCACATG
TTCTTTCCTGCGTTATCCCCTGATTCTGTGGATAACCGTATTACCGCCTTTGAGTGAGCTGATACCGCTC
GCCGCAGCCGAACGACCGAGCGCAGCGAGTCAGTGAGCGAGGAAGCGGAAGAGCGCCTGATGCGGTATTT
TCTCCTTACGCATCTGTGCGGTATTTCACACCGCATATGGTGCACTCTCAGTACAATCTGCTCTGATGCC
GCATAGTTAAGCCAGTATACACTCCGCTATCGCTACGTGACTGGGTCATGGCTGCGCCCCGACACCCGCC
AACACCCGCTGACGCGCCCTGACGGGCTTGTCTGCTCCCGGCATCCGCTTACAGACAAGCTGTGACCGTC
TCCGGGAGCTGCATGTGTCAGAGGTTTTCACCGTCATCACCGAAACGCGCGAGGCAGCTGCGGTAAAGCT
CATCAGCGTGGTCGTGAAGCGATTCACAGATGTCTGCCTGTTCATCCGCGTCCAGCTCGTTGAGTTTCTC
CAGAAGCGTTAATGTCTGGCTTCTGATAAAGCGGGCCATGTTAAGGGCGGTTTTTTCCTGTTTGGTCACT
GATGCCTCCGTGTAAGGGGGATTTCTGTTCATGGGGGTAATGATACCGATGAAACGAGAGAGGATGCTCA
CGATACGGGTTACTGATGATGAACATGCCCGGTTACTGGAACGTTGTGAGGGTAAACAACTGGCGGTATG
GATGCGGCGGGACCAGAGAAAAATCACTCAGGGTCAATGCCAGCGCTTCGTTAATACAGATGTAGGTGTT
CCACAGGGTAGCCAGCAGCATCCTGCGATGCAGATCCGGAACATAATGGTGCAGGGCGCTGACTTCCGCG
TTTCCAGACTTTACGAAACACGGAAACCGAAGACCATTCATGTTGTTGCTCAGGTCGCAGACGTTTTGCA
GCAGCAGTCGCTTCACGTTCGCTCGCGTATCGGTGATTCATTCTGCTAACCAGTAAGGCAACCCCGCCAG
CCTAGCCGGGTCCTCAACGACAGGAGCACGATCATGCGCACCCGTGGCCAGGACCCAACGCTGCCCGAAA
TT
Features (pLannotate 1.2.2; 19 found; start..end, strand, type, name):
      3..80      +  promoter       lacI promoter: lacI
     81..1163    +  CDS            lacI: lac repressor; lacI; The lac repressor binds to the lac operator to inhibit transcription in E. coli. This inhibition can be relieved by adding lactose or isopropyl-β-D-thiogalactopyranoside (IPTG).
   1176..1197    +  protein_bind   CAP binding site: CAP binding activates transcription in the presence of cAMP. E. coli catabolite activator protein
   1216..1233    +  promoter       tet promoter (fragment): E. coli promoter for tetracycline efflux protein gene
   1406..1434    +  promoter       tac promoter: strong E. coli promoter; hybrid between the trp and lac UV5 promoters
   1442..1458    +  protein_bind   lac operator: The lac repressor binds to the lac operator to inhibit transcription in E. coli. This inhibition can be relieved by adding lactose or isopropyl-β-D-thiogalactopyranoside (IPTG). lac repressor encoded by lacI
   1528..2628    +  CDS            MBP: maltose binding protein from E. coli; malE (mutated); This version of the gene does not encode a signal sequence, so MBP will remain in the cytosol.
   2629..2648    +  misc_feature   MCS (fragment): pUC18/19 multiple cloning site
   2671..3018    +  CDS            CAPSD_BPMS2 (fragment): Experimental evidence at protein level: Swiss-Prot protein existence level 1. Acts as a translational repressor of viral replicase synthesis late in infection. This latter function is the result of capsid protein interaction with an RNA hairpin which contains the replicase ribosome-binding site. From Escherichia phage MS2 (Bacteriophage MS2).
   3028..3182    +  CDS            lacZα (fragment): LacZα fragment of β-galactosidase; lacZ fragment
   3275..3390    +  ncRNA          5S rRNA: Accession: RF00001 - 5S ribosomal RNA
   3394..3480    +  terminator     rrnB T1 terminator: Escherichia coli rrnB; transcription terminator T1 from the E. coli rrnB gene
   3572..3599    +  terminator     rrnB T2 terminator: transcription terminator T2 from the E. coli rrnB gene
   3619..3710    +  promoter       AmpR promoter: bla
   3711..4571    +  CDS            AmpR: β-lactamase; bla; confers resistance to ampicillin, carbenicillin, and related antibiotics
   4742..5330    +  rep_origin     ori: high-copy-number ColE1/pMB1/pBR322/pUC origin of replication
   5516..5656    -  misc_feature   bom: basis of mobility region from pBR322
   5758..5949    -  CDS            rop: Rop protein, which maintains plasmids at low copy number; rop
   5966..6346    +  CDS            YPB1_ECOLX: Protein predicted: Swiss-Prot protein existence level 4. From Escherichia coli.
