[The description below was written by a language model from this plasmid's Addgene catalogue record and pLannotate feature annotations shown in this document.]
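Description:
pMBP-MS2 is a bacterial expression plasmid of about 6.4 kb, built on the pMal-c backbone, that produces a fusion of maltose-binding protein (MBP) to the bacteriophage MS2 coat protein. It replicates in E. coli from a ColE1/pMB1-type origin accompanied by the pBR322 bom region and the rop gene, which moderates copy number (the catalogue lists copy number as unknown), and it is selected with ampicillin through the β-lactamase gene. Two annotated sequence records are available. They differ by a single nucleotide in length and carry the same features.

Expression is driven by the tac promoter, a strong trp/lac hybrid, followed by a lac operator. The plasmid also carries lacI with its own promoter, so transcription is repressed until IPTG is added. The record notes that constitutive expression is poorly tolerated by E. coli, so hosts that maintain tight repression are needed. The MBP coding sequence lacks a signal peptide, so the fusion stays in the cytosol. The MS2 coat protein sequence is joined downstream of MBP through a short remnant of the polylinker, having been inserted between a StuI site (destroyed) and HindIII. A lacZα fragment left over from the backbone follows the insert, and the rrnB T1 and T2 terminators end the transcription unit. The coat protein carries the V75Q and A81G substitutions, which prevent its oligomerization into capsid-like assemblies while leaving a protein that recognises the MS2 RNA hairpin.

The stated purpose is isolation of RNA-binding complexes. An RNA tagged with MS2 hairpins is bound by the purified fusion, and the MBP moiety allows capture on amylose resin and gentle elution with maltose, bringing associated proteins or ribonucleoprotein complexes along.
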