Addgene plasmid #65104: pMBP-MS2
Purpose: can be used to isolate RNA binding complexes
Depositing lab: Josep Vilardell. Depositing organization: Institut de Biologia Molecular de Barcelona (IBMB-CSIC). Publication: L30 binds the nascent RPL30 transcript to repress U2 snRNP recruitment. Macias S, Bragulat M, Tardiff DF, Vilardell J. Mol Cell. 2008 Jun 20;30(6):732-42. doi: 10.1016/j.molcel.2008.05.002. PubMed 18570876.
Backbone
  Vector backbone: pMal-c
  Backbone manufacturer: NEB
  Total vector size (bp): 6442
  Vector type: Bacterial Expression
Growth in bacteria
  Bacterial resistance: Ampicillin, 100 μg/mL
  Growth temperature: 37°C
  Growth strain: XL-2 Blue
  Growth instructions: Cannot be grown in DH5 alpha. Has to be grown in a strain that requires IPTG induction of the promoter, as E. coli don't like it if it's constitutively expressed. TB1 strain is also good.
  Copy number: Unknown
Gene/Insert
  Gene/Insert name: MS2
  Species: Synthetic
  Mutation: double mutation (V75Q and A81G) that prevents oligomerization
  Promoter: tac
  Tag / fusion protein: MBP (N terminal on insert)
  Cloning method: Restriction Enzyme; 5′ cloning site StuI (destroyed during cloning); 3′ cloning site HindIII (not destroyed)
  Sequencing primers: 5′ M13pUC-Rev or MBP-F; 3′ M13pUC-Fwd
Terms and licenses: Academic/Nonprofit Terms; Industry Terms: Not Available to Industry
Depositor comments: The following reference describes how to isolate RNA binding complexes using this construct: Jurica and Moore, Methods. 2002 Nov;28(3):336-45. https://www.ncbi.nlm.nih.gov/pubmed/12431437
How to cite: pMBP-MS2 was a gift from Josep Vilardell (Addgene plasmid # 65104 ; http://n2t.net/addgene:65104 ; RRID:Addgene_65104)
