>Addgene plasmid #65104 | pMBP-MS2 | addgene partial sequence | sequence record 112270 | M13-F20 5'-TGTAAAACGACGGCCAGT-3'
TCGGGTTTCCATCTTTTAGGAGACCTTGCATTGCCTTAACAATAAGCTCGCAGTCGGAATTCGTGGCGAA
AATTGGAATGGTTAGTTCCATATTTAAGTACGAACGCCAGGCGCCTTTAGGCACCTCGACTTTGATGGTG
TATTTGCGATTCTGCGCAGAGCTCTGACGAACGCTACAGGTTACTTTGTAAGCCTGTGAACGCGAGTTAG
AGCTGATCCATTCAGCGATCCCGTTAGCGAAGTTGCTTGGGGCGACAGTCACGTCGCCAGTTCCGCCATT
GTCGACGAGAACGAACTGAGTAAAGTTAGAAGCCCTACCCTCGATGGATCCCCGGCCGGGTACCGAGCTC
GAATTAGTCTGCGCGTCTTTCAGGGCTTCATCGACAGTCTGACGACCGCTGGCGGCGTTGATCACCGCAG
TACGCACGGCATACCAGAAAGCGGACATCTGCGGGATGTTCGGCATGATTTCACCTTTCTGGGCGTTTTC
CATGGTGGCGGCAATACGTGGATCTTTCGCCAACTCTTCCTCGTAAGACTTCAGCGCTACGGCACCCAGC
GGTTTGTCTTTATTAACCGCTTCCAGACCTTCATCAGTCAGCAGATAGTTTTCGAGGAACTCTTTCGCCA
GCTCTTTGTTCGGACTGGCGGCGTTAATACCTGCGCTCAGCACGCCAACGAACGGTTTGGATGGTTGACC
CTTGAAGGTCGGCAGTACCGTTACACCATAATTCAC
