>Addgene plasmid #65104 | pMBP-MS2 | addgene partial sequence | sequence record 112271 | M13pUC-Rev 5'-AGCGGATAACAATTTCACACAGG-3'
ACCATAGATTATGAAAACTGAAGAAGGTAAACTGGTAATCTGGATTAACGGCGATAAAGGCTATAACGGT
CTCGCTGAAGTCGGTAAGAAATTCGAGAAAGATACCGGAATTAAAGTCACCGTTGAGCATCCGGATAAAC
TGGAAGAGAAATTCCCACAGGTTGCGGCAACTGGCGATGGCCCTGACATTATCTTCTGGGCACACGACCG
CTTTGGTGGCTACGCTCAATCTGGCCTGTTGGCTGAAATCACCCCGGACAAAGCGTTCCAGGACAAGCTG
TATCCGTTTACCTGGGATGCCGTACGTTACAACGGCAAGCTGATTGCTTACCCGATCGCTGTTGAAGCGT
TATCGCTGATTTATAACAAAGATCTGCTGCCGAACCCGCCAAAAACCTGGGAAGAGATCCCGGCGCTGGA
TAAAGAACTGAAAGCGAAAGGTAAGAGCGCGCTGATGTTCAACCTGCAAGAACCGTACTTCACCTGGCCG
CTGATTGCTGCTGACGGGGGTTATGCGTTCAAGTATGAAAACGGCAAGTACGACATTAAAGACGTGGGCG
TGGATAACGCTGGCGCGAAAGCGGGTCTGACCTTCCTGGTTGACCTGATTAAAAACAAACACATGAATGC
AGACACCGATTACTCCATCGCAGAAGCTGCCTTTAATAAAGGCGAAACAGCGATGACCATCAAC
